>Addgene plasmid #39087 | PHKG2 | depositor partial sequence | sequence record 49145 | PHKG2 sequence 1181 bps
ATGCACCATCATCATCATCATTCTTCTGGTGTGGATAACAAGTTCAACAAGGAGCGTCGAAGAGCTCGCC
GTGAAATTCGCCATCTGCCGAACCTGAACCGCGAACAGCGTCGCGCATTTATTCGCAGCCTGCGCGATGA
TCCGAGCCAGAGCGCGAACCTGCTGGCGGAAGCGAAGAAGCTGAACGATGCGCAGCCGAAGGGTACCGAG
AACCTGTACTTCCAATCCATGGGGCCGGAGGATGAGCTGCCCGACTGGGCCGCCGCCAAAGAGTTTTACC
AGAAGTACGACCCTAAGGACGTCATCGGCAGAGGAGTGAGCTCTGTGGTCCGCCGTTGTGTTCATCGAGC
TACTGGCCACGAGTTTGCGGTGAAGATTATGGAAGTGACAGCTGAGCGGCTGAGTCCTGAGCAGCTGGAG
GAGGTGCGGGAAGCCACACGGCGAGAGACACACATCCTTCGCCAGGTCGCCGGCCACCCCCACATCATCA
CCCTCATCGATTCCTACGAGTCTTCTAGCTTCATGTTCCTGGTGTTTGACCTGATGCGGAAGGGAGAGCT
GTTTGACTATCTCACAGAGAAGGTGGCCCTCTCTGAAAAGGAAACCAGGTCCATCATGCGGTCTCTGCTG
GAAGCAGTGAGCTTTCTCCATGCCAACAACATTGTGCATCGAGATCTGAAGCCCGAGAATATTCTCCTAG
ATGACAATATGCAGATCCGACTTTCAGATTTCGGGTTCTCCTGCCACTTGGAACCTGGCGAGAAGCTTCG
AGAGTTGTGTGGGACCCCAGGGTATCTAGCGCCAGAGATCCTTAAATGCTCCATGGATGAAACCCACCCA
GGCTATGGCAAGGAGGTCGACCTCTGGGCCTGTGGGGTGATCTTGTTCACACTCCTGGCTGGCTCGCCAC
CCTTCTGGCACCGGCGGCAGATCCTGATGTTACGCATGATCATGGAGGGCCAGTACCAGTTCAGTTCCCC
CGAGTGGGATGACCGTTCCAGCACTGTCAAAGACCTGATCTCCAGGCTGCTGCAGGTGGATCCTGAGGCA
CGCCTGACAGCTGAGCAGGCCCTACAGCACCCCTTCTTTGAGCGTTGACAGTAAAGGTGGATACGGATCC
GAATTCGAGCTCCGTCGACAAGCTTGCGGCCGCACTCGAGCACCACCACCACCACCACTGA
