>Addgene plasmid #39087 | PHKG2 | addgene partial sequence | sequence record 51847 | T7_term
CGGATCTCAGTGGTGGTGGTGGTGGTGCTCGAGTGCGGCCGCAAGCTTGTCGACGGAGCTCGAATTCGGA
TCCGTATCCACCTTTACTGTCAACGCTCAAAGAAGGGGTGCTGTAGGGCCTGCTCAGCTGTCAGGCGTGC
CTCAGGATCCACCTGCAGCAGCCTGGAGATCAGGTCTTTGACAGTGCTGGAACGGTCATCCCACTCGGGG
GAACTGAACTGGTACTGGCCCTCCATGATCATGCGTAACATCAGGATCTGCCGCCGGTGCCAGAAGGGTG
GCGAGCCAGCCAGGAGTGTGAACAAGATCACCCCACAGGCCCAGAGGTCGACCTCCTTGCCATAGCCTGG
GTGGGTTTCATCCATGGAGCATTTAAGGATCTCTGGCGCTAGATACCCTGGGGTCCCACACAACTCTCGA
AGCTTCTCGCCAGGTTCCAAGTGGCAGGAGAACCCGAAATCTGAAAGTCGGATCTGCATATTGTCATCTA
GGAGAATATTCTCGGGCTTCAGATCTCGATGCACAATGTTGTTGGCATGGAGAAAGCTCACTGCTTCCAG
CAGAGACCGCATGATGGACCTGGTTTCCTTTTCAGAGAGGGCCACCTTCTCTGTGAGATAGTCAAACAGC
TCTCCCTTCCGCATCAGGTCAAACACCAGGAACATGAAGCTAGAAGACTCGTAGGAATCGATGAGGGTGA
TGATGTGGGGGTGGCCGGCGACCTGGCGAAGGATGTGTGTCTCTCGCCGTGTGGCTTCCCGCACCTCCTC
CAGCTGCTCAGGACTCAGCCGCTCAGCTGTCACTTCCATAATCTTCACCGCAAACTCGTGGCCAGTAGCT
CGATGAACACAACGGCGGACCACAGAGCTCACTCCTCTGCCGATGACGTCCTTAGGGTCGTACTTCTGGT
AAAACTCTTTGGCGGCGGCCCAGTCGGGCAGCTC
