>Addgene plasmid #39087 | PHKG2 | addgene partial sequence | sequence record 51848 | T7 5'-TAATACGACTCACTATAGGG-3'
GAGAATTCCCTCTGAATATTTTGTTTACTTTAAGAAGGAGATATACATATGCACCATCATCATCATCATT
CTTCTGGTGTGGATAACAAGTTCAACAAGGAGCGTCGAAGAGCTCGCCGTGAAATTCGCCATCTGCCGAA
CCTGAACCGCGAACAGCGTCGCGCATTTATTCGCAGCCTGCGCGATGATCCGAGCCAGAGCGCGAACCTG
CTGGCGGAAGCGAAGAAGCTGAACGATGCGCAGCCGAAGGGTACCGAGAACCTGTACTTCCAATCCATGG
GGCCGGAGGATGAGCTGCCCGACTGGGCCGCCGCCAAAGAGTTTTACCAGAAGTACGACCCTAAGGACGT
CATCGGCAGAGGAGTGAGCTCTGTGGTCCGCCGTTGTGTTCATCGAGCTACTGGCCACGAGTTTGCGGTG
AAGATTATGGAAGTGACAGCTGAGCGGCTGAGTCCTGAGCAGCTGGAGGAGGTGCGGGAAGCCACACGGC
GAGAGACACACATCCTTCGCCAGGTCGCCGGCCACCCCCACATCATCACCCTCATCGATTCCTACGAGTC
TTCTAGCTTCATGTTCCTGGTGTTTGACCTGATGCGGAAGGGAGAGCTGTTTGACTATCTCACAGAGAAG
GTGGCCCTCTCTGAAAAGGAAACCAGGTCCATCATGCGGTCTCTGCTGGAAGCAGTGAGCTTTCTCCATG
CCAACAACATTGTGCATCGAGATCTGAAGCCCGAGAATATTCTCCTAGATGACAATATGCAGATCCGACT
TTCAGATTTCGGGTTCTCCTGCCACTTGGAACCTGGCGAGAAGCTTCGAGAGTTGTGTGGGACCCCAGGG
TATCTAGCGCCAGAGATCCTTAAATGCTCCATGGATGAAA
