[The description below was written by a language model from this plasmid's Addgene catalogue record.]
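Description:
PHKG2 is a bacterial expression plasmid built on the pNIC-Zb backbone from the SGC, made to produce recombinant human protein for structure determination. It is selected with kanamycin and is recorded as low copy. The record does not name the origin of replication, and no feature table is provided, so the details of the backbone elements cannot be confirmed here.

The insert is a roughly 1.2 kb fragment of human PHKG2, which encodes the gamma 2 (testis) catalytic subunit of phosphorylase kinase and is also known by the disease-associated alias GSD9C. The record cautions that the insert may not be the full open reading frame, which is typical of constructs trimmed to a well-behaved domain for crystallography. An associated PDB entry is listed as an alternative name, indicating that a deposited structure is linked to this construct. The fragment was introduced by ligation-independent cloning and carries an N-terminal His6-Zb-TEV fusion. The hexahistidine tag allows immobilised metal affinity purification. Zb is a small fusion partner whose role the record does not describe. The TEV protease site allows both tag elements to be cleaved off after purification.

The promoter is not stated explicitly. However, the listed sequencing primers are T7 and T7-term, which suggests that the insert sits between a T7 promoter and T7 terminator, an arrangement that would need a T7 RNA polymerase-expressing host for expression. The plasmid is typically used to overexpress and purify the PHKG2 kinase fragment for structural and biochemical studies.
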