Addgene plasmid #39087: PHKG2
Purpose: Bacterial expression for structure determination; may not be full ORF
Depositing lab: Nicola Burgess-Brown. Depositing organization: University of Oxford.
Backbone
  Vector backbone: pNIC-Zb
  Backbone manufacturer: SGC
  Vector type: Bacterial Expression
Growth in bacteria
  Bacterial resistance: Kanamycin, 50 μg/mL
  Growth temperature: 37°C
  Growth strain: Mach1
  Copy number: Low Copy
Gene/Insert
  Gene/Insert name: PHKG2 (alt names: phosphorylase kinase, gamma 2 (testis); PDB:2Y7J)
  Species: H. sapiens (human)
  Insert size (bp): 1181
  Entrez Gene: PHKG2 (a.k.a. GSD9C)
  Tag / fusion protein: His6-Zb-TEV (N terminal on insert)
  Cloning method: Ligation Independent Cloning
  Sequencing primers: 5′ T7; 3′ T7-term
Terms and licenses: Academic/Nonprofit Terms; Industry Terms: Not Available to Industry
How to cite: PHKG2 was a gift from Nicola Burgess-Brown (Addgene plasmid # 39087 ; http://n2t.net/addgene:39087 ; RRID:Addgene_39087)
